>Addgene plasmid #47448 | pAAV_hSyn_TALEBB(NI)-NLS-VP64_2A_GFP_WPRE_bGHpA | depositor full sequence | sequence record 69440 | pAAV_hSyn_TALEBB(NI)-NLS-VP64_2A_GFP_WPRE_bGHpA sequence 5987 bps
CCTGCAGGCAGCTGCGCGCTCGCTCGCTCACTGAGGCCGCCCGGGCGTCGGGCGACCTTTGGTCGCCCGG
CCTCAGTGAGCGAGCGAGCGCGCAGAGAGGGAGTGGCCAACTCCATCACTAGGGGTTCCTGCGGCCGCAC
GCGTTGTACAGTGTCTAGACTGCAGAGGGCCCTGCGTATGAGTGCAAGTGGGTTTTAGGACCAGGATGAG
GCGGGGTGGGGGTGCCTACCTGACGACCGACCCCGACCCACTGGACAAGCACCCAACCCCCATTCCCCAA
ATTGCGCATCCCCTATCAGAGAGGGGGAGGGGAAACAGGATGCGGCGAGGCGCGTGCGCACTGCCAGCTT
CAGCACCGCGGACAGTGCCTTCGCCCCCGCCTGGCGGCGCGCGCCACCGCCGCCTCAGCACTGAAGGCGC
GCTGACGTCACTCGCCGGTCCCCCGCAAACTCCCCTTCCCGGCCACCTTGGTCGCGTCCGCGCCGCCGCC
GGCCCAGCCGGACCGCACCACGCGAGGCGCGAGATAGGGGGGCACGGGCGCGACCATCTGCGCTGCGGCG
CCGGCGACTCAGCGCTGCCTCAGTCTGCGGTGGGCAGCGGAGGAGTCGTGTCGTGCCTGAGAGCGCAGTC
GAGAAGGATCCGCCACCATGTACCCATACGATGTTCCAGATTACGCTGTAGATTTGAGAACTTTGGGATA
TTCACAGCAGCAGCAGGAAAAGATCAAGCCCAAAGTGAGGTCGACAGTCGCGCAGCATCACGAAGCGCTG
GTGGGTCATGGGTTTACACATGCCCACATCGTAGCCTTGTCGCAGCACCCTGCAGCCCTTGGCACGGTCG
CCGTCAAGTACCAGGACATGATTGCGGCGTTGCCGGAAGCCACACATGAGGCGATCGTCGGTGTGGGGAA
ACAGTGGAGCGGAGCCCGAGCGCTTGAGGCCCTGTTGACGGTCGCGGGAGAGCTGAGAGGGCCTCCCCTT
CAGCTGGACACGGGCCAGTTGCTGAAGATCGCGAAGCGGGGAGGAGTCACGGCGGTCGAGGCGGTGCACG
CGTGGCGCAATGCGCTCACGGGAGCACCCCTCAACCTGACAGAGACCCGTACGGGTCTCGACTCACGCCT
GAGCAGGTAGTGGCTATTGCATCCAATATCGGGGGCAGACCCGCACTGGAGTCAATCGTGGCCCAGCTTT
CGAGGCCGGACCCCGCGCTGGCCGCACTCACTAATGATCATCTTGTAGCGCTGGCCTGCCTCGGCGGACG
ACCCGCCTTGGATGCGGTGAAGAAGGGGCTCCCGCACGCGCCTGCATTGATTAAGCGGACCAACAGAAGG
ATTCCCGAGAGGACATCACATCGAGTGGCAGCTAGCCCCAAGAAGAAGAGAAAGGTGGAGGCCAGCGGTT
CCGGACGGGCTGACGCATTGGACGATTTTGATCTGGATATGCTGGGAAGTGACGCCCTCGATGATTTTGA
CCTTGACATGCTTGGTTCGGATGCCCTTGATGACTTTGACCTCGACATGCTCGGCAGTGACGCCCTTGAT
GATTTCGACCTGGACATGCTGATTAACTCTAGAGGCAGTGGAGAGGGCAGAGGAAGTCTGCTAACATGCG
GTGACGTCGAGGAGAATCCTGGCCCAGTGAGCAAGGGCGAGGAGCTGTTCACCGGGGTGGTGCCCATCCT
GGTCGAGCTGGACGGCGACGTAAACGGCCACAAGTTCAGCGTGTCCGGCGAGGGCGAGGGCGATGCCACC
TACGGCAAGCTGACCCTGAAGTTCATCTGCACCACCGGCAAGCTGCCCGTGCCCTGGCCCACCCTCGTGA
CCACCCTGACCTACGGCGTGCAGTGCTTCAGCCGCTACCCCGACCACATGAAGCAGCACGACTTCTTCAA
GTCCGCCATGCCCGAAGGCTACGTCCAGGAGCGCACCATCTTCTTCAAGGACGACGGCAACTACAAGACC
CGCGCCGAGGTGAAGTTCGAGGGCGACACCCTGGTGAACCGCATCGAGCTGAAGGGCATCGACTTCAAGG
AGGACGGCAACATCCTGGGGCACAAGCTGGAGTACAACTACAACAGCCACAACGTCTATATCATGGCCGA
CAAGCAGAAGAACGGCATCAAGGTGAACTTCAAGATCCGCCACAACATCGAGGACGGCAGCGTGCAGCTC
GCCGACCACTACCAGCAGAACACCCCCATCGGCGACGGCCCCGTGCTGCTGCCCGACAACCACTACCTGA
GCACCCAGTCCGCCCTGAGCAAAGACCCCAACGAGAAGCGCGATCACATGGTCCTGCTGGAGTTCGTGAC
CGCCGCCGGGATCACTCTCGGCATGGACGAGCTGTACAAGTAAGAATTCGATATCAAGCTTATCGATAAT
CAACCTCTGGATTACAAAATTTGTGAAAGATTGACTGGTATTCTTAACTATGTTGCTCCTTTTACGCTAT
GTGGATACGCTGCTTTAATGCCTTTGTATCATGCTATTGCTTCCCGTATGGCTTTCATTTTCTCCTCCTT
GTATAAATCCTGGTTGCTGTCTCTTTATGAGGAGTTGTGGCCCGTTGTCAGGCAACGTGGCGTGGTGTGC
ACTGTGTTTGCTGACGCAACCCCCACTGGTTGGGGCATTGCCACCACCTGTCAGCTCCTTTCCGGGACTT
TCGCTTTCCCCCTCCCTATTGCCACGGCGGAACTCATCGCCGCCTGCCTTGCCCGCTGCTGGACAGGGGC
TCGGCTGTTGGGCACTGACAATTCCGTGGTGTTGTCGGGGAAATCATCGTCCTTTCCTTGGCTGCTCGCC
TATGTTGCCACCTGGATTCTGCGCGGGACGTCCTTCTGCTACGTCCCTTCGGCCCTCAATCCAGCGGACC
TTCCTTCCCGCGGCCTGCTGCCGGCTCTGCGGCCTCTTCCGCGTCTTCGCCTTCGCCCTCAGACGAGTCG
GATCTCCCTTTGGGCCGCCTCCCCGCATCGATACCGAGCGCTGCTCGAGCTAGAGCTCGCTGATCAGCCT
CGACTGTGCCTTCTAGTTGCCAGCCATCTGTTGTTTGCCCCTCCCCCGTGCCTTCCTTGACCCTGGAAGG
TGCCACTCCCACTGTCCTTTCCTAATAAAATGAGGAAATTGCATCGCATTGTCTGAGTAGGTGTCATTCT
ATTCTGGGGGGTGGGGTGGGGCAGGACAGCAAGGGGGAGGATTGGGAAGACAATAGCAGGCATGCTGGGG
AGGTAACCACGTGCGGACCGAGCGGCCGCAGGAACCCCTAGTGATGGAGTTGGCCACTCCCTCTCTGCGC
GCTCGCTCGCTCACTGAGGCCGGGCGACCAAAGGTCGCCCGACGCCCGGGCTTTGCCCGGGCGGCCTCAG
TGAGCGAGCGAGCGCGCAGCTGCCTGCAGGGGCGCCTGATGCGGTATTTTCTCCTTACGCATCTGTGCGG
TATTTCACACCGCATA
[142 nt withheld, positions 3447-3588]
C
[141 nt withheld, positions 3590-3730]
CCTTTGACGTTGGAGTCCACGTTCTTT
[37 nt withheld, positions 3758-3794]
ACCCTATCTCGGGCTATTCTTTTGATTTATAAGGGATTTTGCCGATTTCGGCCTATTGGTTAAAAAATGA
GCTGATTTAACAAAAATTTAACGCGAATTTTAACAAAATATTAACGTTTACAATTTTATGGTGCACTCTC
AGTACAATCTGCTCTGATGCCGCATAGTTAAGCCAGCCCCGACACCCGCCAACACCCGCTGACGCGCCCT
GACGGGCTTGTCTGCTCCCGGCATCCGCTTACAGACAAGCTGTGACCGTCTCCGGGAGCTGCATGTGTCA
GAGGTTTTCACCGTCATCACCGAAACGCGCGAGACGAAAGGGCCTCGTGATACGCCTATTTTTATAGGTT
AATGTCATGATAATAATGGTTTCTTAGACGTCAGGTGGCACTTTTCGGGGAAATGTGCGCGGAACCCCTA
TTTGTTTATTTTTCTAAATACATTCAAATATGTATCCGCTCATGAGACAATAACCCTGATAAATGCTTCA
ATAATATTGAAAAAGGAAGAGTATGAGTATTCAACATTTCCGTGTCGCCCTTATTCCCTTTTTTGCGGCA
TTTTGCCTTCCTGTTTTTGCTCACCCAGAAACGCTGGTGAAAGTAAAAGATGCTGAAGATCAGTTGGGTG
CACGAGTGGGTTACATCGAACTGGATCTCAACAGCGGTAAGATCCTTGAGAGTTTTCGCCCCGAAGAACG
TTTTCCAATGATGAGCACTTTTAAAGTTCTGCTATGTGGCGCGGTATTATCCCGTATTGACGCCGGGCAA
GAGCAACTCGGTCGCCGCATACACTATTCTCAGAATGACTTGGTTGAGTACTCACCAGTCACAGAAAAGC
ATCTTACGGATGGCATGACAGTAAGAGAATTATGCAGTGCTGCCATAACCATGAGTGATAACACTGCGGC
CAACTTACTTCTGACAACGATCGGAGGACCGAAGGAGCTAACCGCTTTTTTGCACAACATGGGGGATCAT
GTAACTCGCCTTGATCGTTGGGAACCGGAGCTGAATGAAGCCATACCAAACGACGAGCGTGACACCACGA
TGCCTGTAGCAATGGCAACAACGTTGCGCAAACTATTAACTGGCGAACTACTTACTCTAGCTTCCCGGCA
ACAATTAATAGACTGGATGGAGGCGGATAAAGTTGCAGGACCACTTCTGCGCTCGGCCCTTCCGGCTGGC
TGGTTTATTGCTGATAAATCTGGAGCCGGTGAGCGTGGAAGCCGCGGTATCATTGCAGCACTGGGGCCAG
ATGGTAAGCCCTCCCGTATCGTAGTTATCTACACGACGGGGAGTCAGGCAACTATGGATGAACGAAATAG
ACAGATCGCTGAGATAGGTGCCTCACTGATTAAGCATTGGTAACTGTCAGACCAAGTTTACTCATATATA
CTTTAGATTGATTTAAAACTTCATTTTTAATTTAAAAGGATCTAGGTGAAGATCCTTTTTGATAATCTCA
TGACCAAAATCCCTTAACGTGAGTTTTCGTTCCACTGAGCGTCAGACCCCGTAGAAAAGATCAAAGGATC
TTCTTGAGATCCTTTTTTTCTGCGCGTAATCTGCTGCTTGCAAACAAAAAAACCACCGCTACCAGCGGTG
GTTTGTTTGCCGGATCAAGAGCTACCAACTCTTTTTCCGAAGGTAACTGGCTTCAGCAGAGCGCAGATAC
CAAATACTGTCCTTCTAGTGTAGCCGTAGTTAGGCCACCACTTCAAGAACTCTGTAGCACCGCCTACATA
CCTCGCTCTGCTAATCCTGTTACCAGTGGCTGCTGCCAGTGGCGATAAGTCGTGTCTTACCGGGTTGGAC
TCAAGACGATAGTTACCGGATAAGGCGCAGCGGTCGGGCTGAACGGGGGGTTCGTGCACACAGCCCAGCT
TGGAGCGAACGACCTACACCGAACTGAGATACCTACAGCGTGAGCTATGAGAAAGCGCCACGCTTCCCGA
AGGGAGAAAGGCGGACAGGTATCCGGTAAGCGGCAGGGTCGGAACAGGAGAGCGCACGAGGGAGCTTCCA
GGGGGAAACGCCTGGTATCTTTATAGTCCTGTCGGGTTTCGCCACCTCTGACTTGAGCGTCGATTTTTGT
GATGCTCGTCAGGGGGGCGGAGCCTATGGAAAAACGCCAGCAACGCGGCCTTTTTACGGTTCCTGGCCTT
TTGCTGGCCTTTTGCTCACATGT
Features (pLannotate 1.2.2; 19 found; start..end, strand, type, name):
     12..39      +  repeat_region  AAV2 ITR (fragment): inverted terminal repeat of adeno-associated virus serotype 2 inverted
     68..95      +  repeat_region  AAV2 ITR (fragment): inverted terminal repeat of adeno-associated virus serotype 2 inverted
    181..628     +  promoter       hSyn promoter: human synapsin I promoter; confers neuron-specific expression (Kügler et al., 2003)
    651..667     +  CDS            3xHA (fragment): three tandem HA epitope tags
    666..1091    +  CDS            avrXa10 (fragment): AVX10_XANOO - Experimental evidence at protein level: Swiss-Prot protein existence level 1. Avirulence protein. Induces the hypersensitive response (HR)in rice plants carrying the resistance gene Xa10. Activity depends on the presence of the core repeat domains; replacement with repeat domains from other proteins (AvrBs3 of X.euvesicatoria (AC P14727) or AvrXa7 of this organism) does not elicit the HR. Probably acts as a transcription factor in its host plant (rice) to induce plant resistance or disease. From Xanthomonas oryzae pv. oryzae.
   1172..1360    +  CDS            avrBs3 (fragment): AVRB3_XANEU - Experimental evidence at protein level: Swiss-Prot protein existence level 1. Avirulence protein. Acts as a transcription factor in C.annuum plants. In susceptible plants lacking the Bs3 resistance gene induces expression of a number of genes, including genes homologous to a family of auxin-induced genes, alpha-expansin genes, pectate lyase, anthocyanidin glucoside rhamnosyl transferase and at least one transcription factor, UPA20. Their expression leads to plant hypertrophy in mesophyll cells, probably mainly mediated by UPA20 (PubMed:17962565). In resistant plants induces the h
   1532..1548    +  CDS            VP96 (fragment): 6 tandem repeats of the minimal activation domain of herpes simplex virus VP16 (Cheng et al., 2013)
   1637..2353    +  CDS            EGFP: the original enhanced GFP (Yang et al., 1996) mammalian codon-optimized
   2354..2378    +  misc_feature   MCS (fragment): pBluescript multiple cloning site
   2378..2966    +  misc_feature   WPRE: woodchuck hepatitis virus posttranscriptional regulatory element
   3014..3221    +  polyA_signal   bGH poly(A) signal: bovine growth hormone polyadenylation signal
   3250..3390    +  repeat_region  AAV2 ITR: inverted terminal repeat of adeno-associated virus serotype 2 inverted
   3395..3446    -  misc_feature   bom (fragment): basis of mobility region from pBR322
   3465..3845    +  rep_origin     M13 ori (sequence partly withheld): M13 bacteriophage origin of replication; arrow indicates direction of (+) strand synthesis
   3921..3970    -  misc_feature   bom (fragment): basis of mobility region from pBR322
   4072..4107    -  CDS            rop (fragment): Rop protein, which maintains plasmids at low copy number; rop
   4202..4306    +  promoter       AmpR promoter: bla
   4307..5167    +  CDS            AmpR: β-lactamase; bla; confers resistance to ampicillin, carbenicillin, and related antibiotics
   5338..5926    +  rep_origin     ori: high-copy-number ColE1/pMB1/pBR322/pUC origin of replication
