[The description below was written by a language model from this plasmid's Addgene catalogue record and pLannotate feature annotations shown in this document.]
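Description:
pAAV_hSyn_TALEBB(NI)-NLS-VP64_2A_GFP_WPRE_bGHpA is a 5,987 bp AAV transfer plasmid that serves as a cloning backbone for assembling custom TALE transcriptional activators intended for expression in neurons. It is propagated in bacteria as a high-copy plasmid through a ColE1/pUC-type origin with ampicillin selection (AmpR under its own bla promoter), and it also carries an M13/f1-type phage origin. AAV2 inverted terminal repeats flank the expression cassette so that it can be packaged into recombinant AAV particles. The annotation finds a full ITR downstream of the cassette but only short fragments of the upstream one. The recombination-reduced Stbl3 strain listed in the record fits the presence of these repeats.

Between the ITRs, the human synapsin I promoter drives a synthetic open reading frame of TALE scaffold sequences. The insert name indicates an N-terminal segment (N136), a terminal half repeat with the NI diresidue, and a C-terminal segment (C63). The annotation tool recognises these as fragments homologous to the Xanthomonas effectors AvrXa10 and AvrBs3. As a backbone, the construct lacks the full DNA-binding repeat array, which the user inserts to define the target sequence; the cloning method is not stated. The scaffold is joined through a nuclear localization sequence linker to the VP64 activation domain, built from tandem VP16 minimal activation motifs (annotated only as a short VP96-like fragment). A 2A peptide then links it to EGFP, so that transduced cells are marked by a separate fluorescent protein. A WPRE enhances transcript expression, and the bovine growth hormone polyadenylation signal terminates the message. A short match to an HA epitope near the start of the coding region is only a fragment. Once completed, the construct is meant for AAV- or transfection-based activation of endogenous genes in mammalian neurons.
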