Addgene plasmid #47448: pAAV_hSyn_TALEBB(NI)-NLS-VP64_2A_GFP_WPRE_bGHpA
Purpose: AAV TALE synthesis backbone with NI half repeat; fused to nuclear localization sequence linker and VP64 transcriptional activator effector domain. Synapsin promoter for neuronal expression.
Depositing lab: Feng Zhang. Depositing organization: Broad Institute. Publication: Optical control of mammalian endogenous transcription and epigenetic states. Konermann S, Brigham MD, Trevino A, Hsu PD, Heidenreich M, Le Cong, Platt RJ, Scott DA, Church GM, Zhang F. Nature. 2013 Jul 23. doi: 10.1038/nature12466. PubMed 23877069.
Backbone
  Vector backbone: pAAV_hSyn_WPRE_bGHpA
  Backbone manufacturer: Zhang Lab
  Backbone size w/o insert (bp): 4281
  Total vector size (bp): 5987
  Vector type: Mammalian Expression, AAV ; TALE
Growth in bacteria
  Bacterial resistance: Ampicillin, 100 μg/mL
  Growth temperature: 37°C
  Growth strain: Stbl3
  Copy number: High Copy
Gene/Insert
  Gene/Insert name: TALE BB(N136_0.5NI_C63)-VP64
  Species: Synthetic
  Insert size (bp): 1706
  Promoter: hSyn human synapsin (mammalian neuronal expression)
  Tag / fusion protein: 2A_GFP (C terminal on insert)
  Cloning method: Unknown
  Sequencing primers: 5′ multiple
Terms and licenses: Academic/Nonprofit Terms; Industry Terms: Not Available to Industry
How to cite: pAAV_hSyn_TALEBB(NI)-NLS-VP64_2A_GFP_WPRE_bGHpA was a gift from Feng Zhang (Addgene plasmid # 47448 ; http://n2t.net/addgene:47448 ; RRID:Addgene_47448)
