>Addgene plasmid #47448 | pAAV_hSyn_TALEBB(NI)-NLS-VP64_2A_GFP_WPRE_bGHpA | addgene partial sequence | sequence record 71889 | pBR322ori-F
GCCACCTCTGACTTGAGCGTCGATTTTTGTGATGCTCGTCAGGGGGGCGGAGCCTATGGAAAAACGCCAG
CAACGCGGCCTTTTTACGGTTCCTGGCCTTTTGCTGGCCTTTTGCTCACATGTCCTGCAGGCAGCTGCGC
GCTC
