>Addgene plasmid #47448 | pAAV_hSyn_TALEBB(NI)-NLS-VP64_2A_GFP_WPRE_bGHpA | addgene partial sequence | sequence record 72336 | hSyn1pro-F 5'-gcaagtgggttttaggacca-3'
GGGTGCCTACCTGACGACCGACCCCGACCCACTGGACAAGCACCCAACCCCCATTCCCCAAATTGCGCAT
CCCCTATCAGAGAGGGGGAGGGGAAACAGGATGCGGCGAGGCGCGTGCGCACTGCCAGCTTCAGCACCGC
GGACAGTGCCTTCGCCCCCGCCTGGCGGCGCGCGCCACCGCCGCCTCAGCACTGAAGGCGCGCTGACGTC
ACTCGCCGGTCCCCCGCAAACTCCCCTTCCCGGCCACCTTGGTCGCGTCCGCGCCGCCGCCGGCCCAGCC
GGACCGCACCACGCGAGGCGCGAGATAGGGGGGCACGGGCGCGACCATCTGCGCTGCGGCGCCGGCGACT
CAGCGCTGCCTCAGTCTGCGGTGGGCAGCGGAGGAGTCGTGTCGTGCCTGAGAGCGCAGTCGAGAAGGAT
CCGCCACCATGTACCCATACGATGTTCCAGATTACGCTGTAGATTTGAGAACTTTGGGATATTCACAGCA
GCAGCAGGAAAAGATCAAGCCCAAAGTGAGGTCGACAGTCGCGCAGCATCACGAAGCGCTGGTGGGTCAT
GGGTTTACACATGCCCACATCGTAGCCTTGTCGCAGCACCCTGCAGCCCTTGGCACGGTCGCCGTCAAGT
ACCAGGACATGATTGCGGCGTTGCCGGAAGCCACACATGAGGCGATCGTCGGTGTGGGGAAACAGTGGAG
CGGAGCCCGAGCGCTTGAGGCCCTGTTGACGGTCGCGGGAGAGCTGAGAGGGCCTCCCCTTCAGCTGGAC
ACGGGCCAGTTGCTGAAGATCGCGAAGCGGGGAGGAGTCACGGCGGTCGAGGCGGTGCACGCGTGGCGCA
ATGCGCTCACGGGAGCACCCCTCAACCTGACAGAGACCCGTACGGGTCTCGACTCACGCCTGAGCAGGTA
GTGGCTATTGCATCCAATATCGGGGGCAGACCCGCACTGGAGTCAATCGTGGCCCAGCTTTCGAGGCCGG
ACCCCGCGCTGGCCGCACTCACTAATGATCATCTTGTAGCGCTGGCCTGCCTCGGCGGACGACCCGCCTT
GGATGCGGTGAAGAAGGGGCTCCCGCACGCGCCTGCATTGATTAAGCGGACCAACAGAAGGATTCCCGAG
AGGAC
