>Addgene plasmid #47448 | pAAV_hSyn_TALEBB(NI)-NLS-VP64_2A_GFP_WPRE_bGHpA | addgene partial sequence | sequence record 72338 | EGFP-N 5'-CGTCGCCGTCCAGCTCGACCAG-3'
CCGGTGAACAGCTCCTCGCCCTTGCTCACTGGGCCAGGATTCTCCTCGACGTCACCGCATGTTAGCAGAC
TTCCTCTGCCCTCTCCACTGCCTCTAGAGTTAATCAGCATGTCCAGGTCGAAATCATCAAGGGCGTCACT
GCCGAGCATGTCGAGGTCAAAGTCATCAAGGGCATCCGAACCAAGCATGTCAAGGTCAAAATCATCGAGG
GCGTCACTTCCCAGCATATCCAGATCAAAATCGTCCAATGCGTCAGCCCGTCCGGAACCGCTGGCCTCCA
CCTTTCTCTTCTTCTTGGGGCTAGCTGCCACTCGATGTGATGTCCTCTCGGGAATCCTTCTGTTGGTCCG
CTTAATCAATGCAGGCGCGTGCGGGAGCCCCTTCTTCACCGCATCCAAGGCGGGTCGTCCGCCGAGGCAG
GCCAGCGCTACAAGATGATCATTAGTGAGTGCGGCCAGCGCGGGGTCCGGCCTCGAAAGCTGGGCCACGA
TTGACTCCAGTGCGGGTCTGCCCCCGATATTGGATGCAATAGCCACTACCTGCTCAGGCGTGAGTCGAGA
CCCGTACGGGTCTCTGTCAGGTTGAGGGGTGCTCCCGTGAGCGCATTGCGCCACGCGTGCACCGCCTCGA
CCGCCGTGACTCCTCCCCGCTTCGCGATCTTCAGCAACTGGCCCGTGTCCAGCTGAAGGGGAGGCCCTCT
CAGCTCTCCCGCGACCGTCAACAGGGCCTCAAGCGCTCGGGCTCCGCTCCACTGTTTCCCCACACCGACG
ATCGCCTCATGTGTGGCTTCCGGCAACGCCGCAATCATGTCCTGGTACTTGACGGCGACCGTGCCAAGGG
CTGCAGGGTGCTGCGACAAGGCTACGATGTGGGCATGTGTAAACCCATGACCCACCAGCGCTTCGTGATG
CTGCGCGACTGTCGACCTCACTTTGGGCTTGATCTTTTCCTGCTGCTGCTGTGAATATCCCAAAGTTCTC
AAATCTACAGCGTAATCTGGAACATCGTATGGGTACATGGTGGCGGATCCTTCTCGACTGCGCTCTCAGG
CACGACACGACTCCTCCGCTGCCCACCGCA
